Addgene plasmid #54050: mEmerald-Coronin1B-N-10
Purpose: Localization: Cytoskeleton, Excitation: 487, Emission: 509
Depositing lab: Michael Davidson. Depositing organization: Florida State University, Tallahassee.
Backbone
  Vector backbone: mEmerald-N1
  Backbone size w/o insert (bp): 4750
  Vector type: Mammalian Expression
  Selectable markers: Neomycin (select with G418)
Growth in bacteria
  Bacterial resistance: Kanamycin, 50 μg/mL
  Growth temperature: 37°C
  Growth strain: DH5alpha
  Copy number: High Copy
Gene/Insert
  Gene/Insert name: Coronin1B (alt name: NM_020441.2)
  Species: H. sapiens (human)
  Entrez Gene: CORO1B (a.k.a. CORONIN-2)
  Promoter: CMV
  Tag / fusion protein: mEmerald (C terminal on backbone)
  Cloning method: Unknown
  Sequencing primers: 5′ CMV-F; 3′ SV40pA-R
Terms and licenses: Academic/Nonprofit Terms; Industry Terms
Depositor comments: . Excitation = 487; Emission = 509. Localization data: Cytoskeleton
How to cite: mEmerald-Coronin1B-N-10 was a gift from Michael Davidson (Addgene plasmid # 54050 ; http://n2t.net/addgene:54050 ; RRID:Addgene_54050)
