[The description below was written by a language model from this plasmid's Addgene catalogue record and the feature table of its GenBank file.]
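Description:
mEmerald-Coronin1B-N-10 is a mammalian expression plasmid built on the mEmerald-N1 backbone (about 4.75 kb without insert), an N1-style fluorescent protein fusion vector. It carries human Coronin1B (CORO1B), an actin-associated protein, under the CMV promoter. The gene sits upstream of the fluorescent protein, so mEmerald is fused to the C terminus of Coronin1B. The "N-10" in the name probably refers to the N1-type configuration and a linker between the two partners, but the record does not state this. The plasmid is propagated in E. coli at high copy number under kanamycin selection. A neomycin resistance marker allows G418 selection of stably transfected mammalian cells. The use of an SV40 polyA reverse sequencing primer suggests that an SV40 polyadenylation signal terminates the transcript, though no such feature is annotated.

mEmerald is a bright green GFP derivative, recorded here with excitation at 487 nm and emission at 509 nm. The construct is catalogued as a cytoskeleton localization marker. Its typical use is live-cell or fixed-cell fluorescence imaging of Coronin1B distribution and dynamics at actin structures after transient or stable transfection.

The sequence records held for this plasmid are only two partial reads, of 843 bp and 782 bp, not the full construct. Their only annotated feature is a vertebrate Kozak consensus near the start of the first fragment, consistent with strong translation initiation at the start of the fusion open reading frame. The origin of replication, the resistance cassettes, the promoter and the mEmerald coding region are not annotated, so these details rest on the catalogue fields alone. The cloning method is recorded as unknown.
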