LOCUS       Exported 843 bp ds-DNA linear SYN 01-JUN-2021
DEFINITION  Localization: Cytoskeleton, Excitation: 487, Emission: 509.
ACCESSION   .
VERSION     .
KEYWORDS    mEmerald-Coronin1B-N-10
SOURCE      synthetic DNA construct
  ORGANISM  synthetic DNA construct
REFERENCE   1 (bases 1 to 843)
  TITLE     Davidson mEmerald
REFERENCE   2 (bases 1 to 843)
  AUTHORS   .
  TITLE     Direct Submission
  JOURNAL   Exported Jun 1, 2021 from SnapGene Server 1.1.58
            http://www.snapgene.com
FEATURES             Location/Qualifiers
     source          1..843
                     /organism="synthetic DNA construct"
                     /mol_type="other DNA"
     regulatory      10..19
                     /regulatory_class="other"
                     /note="vertebrate consensus sequence for strong initiation
                     of translation (Kozak, 1987)"
ORIGIN
        1 ccttgctcac catggtggcg accggtggat ccccgctacc gcccgcatcc ccgttctcca
       61 tgcggcccag ctgctcctcc aggcggcaga tgcggtcgcc ctgctccttg accagcgccc
      121 tcagggcccg cagctcctgc atcacctcct ccagcttccc agcctccccg gctctggcca
      181 ggctgccgct gggggtggca tcagcagcag tggtggtgga ggcgggggcc cctaggtggg
      241 aggagcccgg ggccatggcg ggccggctgt cagacaacac gttgcgccgg ctgatcttca
      301 ggtcccgctg cttgctgggc acgtaggcct cccgcagtga gatgaggatc gggtcggcat
      361 cccgcccgct cacccactcc tcagcctcca gggctgcctc gggcccggct gtgtcggggt
      421 acagatcatc ctggaagagg tccgactttc ttggcacagt catgacgatg ggctcacact
      481 tgcgctcatg cagtttgtag aaccgggcga tctcgcactt gctgacctcc aggccccgct
      541 tgggcatgct gcccataccc cgctgcggct ccttgctggt gaacgtgttc aggaagtgga
      601 tgtagggagg ctcctctgtg atctcaaagt accggatgct ggagtcaccc ttgccgcaga
      661 cgtagaccac actggtgtcg gggtcgtaga agggcagcag ggccccgttg ctcgagtcca
      721 gttcctgcag ggccatgggt tcctcgaggt tttctgggtc ccagagcgcc agctgccgct
      781 cgctcattcg gctgaagcct gtggtgaaca ccttgccatc tgccaggaag atggcccgca
      841 tgg
//
