LOCUS       Exported 782 bp ds-DNA linear SYN 01-JUN-2021
DEFINITION  Localization: Cytoskeleton, Excitation: 487, Emission: 509.
ACCESSION   .
VERSION     .
KEYWORDS    mEmerald-Coronin1B-N-10
SOURCE      synthetic DNA construct
  ORGANISM  synthetic DNA construct
REFERENCE   1 (bases 1 to 782)
  TITLE     Davidson mEmerald
REFERENCE   2 (bases 1 to 782)
  AUTHORS   .
  TITLE     Direct Submission
  JOURNAL   Exported Jun 1, 2021 from SnapGene Server 1.1.58
            http://www.snapgene.com
FEATURES             Location/Qualifiers
     source          1..782
                     /organism="synthetic DNA construct"
                     /mol_type="other DNA"
ORIGIN
        1 gtgaaccgtc agatccgcta gcgccaccat gtccttccgc aaagtggtcc ggcagagcaa
       61 attccggcat gtgttcgggc agccggtcaa gaacgaccag tgctatgagg acattcgcgt
      121 gtcccgtgtt acctgggaca gcaccttctg cgccgtcaac cccaagttcc tggcggtgat
      181 tgtggaggcc agtggagggg gtgcctttct ggtgctcccc ctaagcaaga cgggccgcat
      241 tgacaaggcc tacccgacgg tgtgtgggca cacgggacct gtcctggaca tcgactggtg
      301 tcctcacaac gacgaagtca tagccagcgg ctcggaggac tgcacggtca tggtgtggca
      361 gatcccagag aacgggctga cctccccgct gacagagccg gtggtggtac tggaggggca
      421 caccaagcga gtgggcatca tcgcctggca ccccacggcc cgaaacgtgc tgctcagtgc
      481 aggctgcgac aacgtggtac tcatctggaa tgtgggcaca gcggaggagc tgtaccgcct
      541 ggacagcctg caccctgacc tcatctacaa tgtcagctgg aaccacaatg gcagcctgtt
      601 ttgctcagca tgcaaggaca agagcgtgcg catcatcgac ccccgtcggg gcaccctggt
      661 ggcagagcgg gagaaggctc atgagggggc ccggcccatg cgggccatct tcctggcaga
      721 tggcaaggtg ttcaccacag gcttcagccg aatgagcgag cggcagctgg cgctctggga
      781 cc
//
