>Addgene plasmid #54050 | mEmerald-Coronin1B-N-10 | depositor partial sequence | sequence record 84235 | insert sequence
ACGTCAGATCCGCTAGCGCCACCATGTCCTTCCGCAAAGTGGTCCGGCAGAGCAAATTCCGGCATGTGTT
CGGGCAGCCGGTCAAGAACGACCAGTGCTATGAGGACATTCGCGTGTCCCGTGTTACCTGGGACAGCACC
TTCTGCGCCGTCAACCCCAAGTTCCTGGCGGTGATTGTGGAGGCCAGTGGAGGGGGTGCCTTTCTGGTGC
TCCCCCTAAGCAAGACGGGCCGCATTGACAAGGCCTACCCGACGGTGTGTGGGCACACGGGACCTGTCCT
GGACATCGACTGGTGTCCTCACAACGACGAAGTCATAGCCAGCGGCTCGGAGGACTGCACGGTCATGGTG
TGGCAGATCCCAGAGAACGGGCTGACCTCCCCGCTGACAGAGCCGGTGGTGGTACTGGAGGGGCACACCA
AGCGAGTGGGCATCATCGCCTGGCACCCCACGGCCCGAAACGTGCTGCTCAGTGCAGGCTGCGACAACGT
GGTACTCATCTGGAATGTGGGCACAGCGGAGGAGCTGTACCGCCTGGACAGCCTGCACCCTGACCTCATC
TACAATGTCAGCTGGAACCACAATGGCAGCCTGTTTTGCTCAGCATGCAAGGACAAGAGCGTGCGCATCA
TCGACCCCCGTCGGGGCACCCTGGTGGCAGAGCGGGAGAAGGCTCATGAGGGGGCCCGGCCCATGCGGGC
CATCTTCCTGGCAGATGGCAAGGTGTTCACCACAGGCTTCAGCCGAATGAGCGAGCGGCAGCTGGCGCTC
TGGGACCCAGAAAACCTCGAGGAACCCATGGCCCTGCAGGAACTGGACTCGAGCAACGGGGCCCTGCTGC
CCTTCTACGACCCCGACACCAGTGTGGTCTACGTCTGCGGCAAGGGTGACTCCAGCATCCGGTACTTTGA
GATCACAGAGGAGCCTCCCTACATCCACTTCCTGAACACGTTCACCAGCAAGGAGCCGCAGCGGGGTATG
GGCAGCATGCCCAAGCGGGGCCTGGAGGTCAGCAAGTGCGAGATCGCCCGGTTCTACAAACTGCATGAGC
GCAAGTGTGAGCCCATCGTCATGACTGTGCCAAGAAAGTCGGACCTCTTCCAGGATGATCTGTACCCCGA
CACAGCCGGGCCCGAGGCAGCCCTGGAGGCTGAGGAGTGGGTGAGCGGGCGGGATGCCGACCCGATCCTC
ATCTCACTGCGGGAGGCCTACGTGCCCAGCAAGCAGCGGGACCTGAAGATCAGCCGGCGCAACGTGTTGT
CTGACAGCCGGCCCGCCATGGCCCCGGGCTCCTCCCACCTAGGGGCCCCCGCCTCCACCACCACTGCTGC
TGATGCCACCCCCAGCGGCAGCCTGGCCAGAGCCGGGGAGGCTGGGAAGCTGGAGGAGGTGATGCAGGAG
CTGCGGGCCCTGAGGGCGCTGGTCAAGGAGCAGGGCGACCGCATCTGCCGCCTGGAGGAGCAGCTGGGCC
GCATGGAGAACGGGGATGCGGGCGGTAGCGGGGATCCACCGGTCGCCACCATGGTGAGCAAGGGCGAGGA
GCTGTTCACCGGGGTGGTGCCCATCCTGGTCGAGCTGGACGGCGACGTAAACGGCCACAAGTTCAGCGTG
TCCGGCGAGGGCGAGGGCGATGCCACCTACGGCAAGCTGACCCTGAAGTTCATCTGCACCACCGGCAAGC
TGCCCGTGCCCTGGCCCACCCTCGTGACCACCTTGACCTACGGCGTGCAGTGCTTCGCCCGCTACCCCGA
CCACATGAAGCAGCACGACTTCTTCAAGTCCGCCATGCCCGAAGGCTACGTCCAGGAGCGCACCATCTTC
TTCAAGGACGACGGCAACTACAAGACCCGCGCCGAGGTGAAGTTCGAGGGCGACACCCTGGTGAACCGCA
TCGAGCTGAAGGGCATCGACTTCAAGGAGGACGGCAACATCCTGGGGCACAAGCTGGAGTACAACTACAA
CAGCCACAAGGTCTATATCACCGCCGACAAGCAGAAGAACGGCATCAAGGTGAACTTCAAGACCCGCCAC
AACATCGAGGACGGCAGCGTGCAGCTCGCCGACCACTACCAGCAGAACACCCCCATCGGCGACGGCCCCG
TGCTGCTGCCCGACAACCACTACCTGAGCACCCAGTCCAAGCTGAGCAAAGACCCCAACGAGAAGCGCGA
TCACATGGTCCTGCTGGAGTTCGTGACCGCCGCCGGGATCACTCTCGGCATGGACGAGCTGTACAAGTAA
GCGGCCGCGACTCTAGATCATAATCAGCCATA
